Addgene plasmid #128370: pPEE30
Purpose: (Empty Backbone) Complementation in Cryptococcus neoformans. Targets DNA constructs to a Safe Haven Site 6, a small gene-free region. Contains the nourseothricin resistance marker (NAT)
Depositing lab: James Fraser. Depositing organization: University of Queensland. Publication: amdS as a dominant recyclable marker in Cryptococcus neoformans. Erpf PE, Stephenson CJ, Fraser JA. Fungal Genet Biol. 2019 Jun 17;131:103241. doi: 10.1016/j.fgb.2019.103241. PubMed 31220607.
Backbone
  Vector backbone: pBlueScript II SK(-)
  Backbone manufacturer: Stratagene
  Vector type: Unspecified
  Selectable markers: Nourseothricin
Growth in bacteria
  Bacterial resistance: Ampicillin, 100 μg/mL
  Growth temperature: 37°C
  Growth strain: DH5alpha
  Copy number: High Copy
Gene/Insert
  Gene/Insert name: Noureothricin (NAT)
  Species: Synthetic
  Promoter: ACT1
  Cloning method: Gibson Cloning
Terms and licenses: Academic/Nonprofit Terms; Industry Terms: Not Available to Industry
Depositor comments: Contains the Safe Haven Site 6 sequence (CNAG_04586 - CNAG_04585) in the backbone of pBluescript II SK- to enable integration into the C. neoformans genome via homologous recombination, in addition to a linker sequence containing multiple rare-cutting restriction enzyme cut sites to facilitate linearization prior to biolistic transformation. Importantly, as the Safe Haven and marker fragments were inserted into the pBluescript II SK- backbone in place of the f1 origin of replication, each plasmid still retains the original multicloning site and blue/white screening capabilities. Linearization of the safe haven constructs is made possible by the inclusion of a linker containing cut sites for three rare cutting restriction enzymes, BaeI, AscI and PacI. To use the vectors, the gene of interest is subcloned into the standard pBluescript II SK- multicloning site.
How to cite: pPEE30 was a gift from James Fraser (Addgene plasmid # 128370 ; http://n2t.net/addgene:128370 ; RRID:Addgene_128370)
