[The description below was written by a language model from this plasmid's Addgene catalogue record and pLannotate feature annotations shown in this document.]
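Description:
pPEE30 is an empty-backbone integration vector for genetic complementation in the fungal pathogen Cryptococcus neoformans, built on pBluescript II SK(-). In E. coli it is maintained as a high-copy plasmid through the ColE1/pUC-type origin and selected with ampicillin via the bla gene. According to the depositor, the fungal-specific sequences were assembled by Gibson cloning into the position normally occupied by the f1 origin. This agrees with the feature table, which detects only short residual f1/M13 origin fragments. Because the insertion was made there, the standard pBluescript multiple cloning site is left intact. It remains flanked by T3 and T7 promoters and embedded in the lac promoter/operator–lacZα region, so blue/white screening can still be used when a gene of interest is subcloned.

The fungal payload has two parts. The first is a nourseothricin resistance (NAT) marker recorded as being driven by the ACT1 promoter. The annotation identifies its coding sequence as a streptothricin acetyltransferase, matched to the Streptomyces lavendulae protein, which detoxifies the drug by acetylation. The ACT1 promoter and any terminator are not annotated in the automated table. The second is the Safe Haven Site 6 sequence, a small gene-free intergenic region lying between CNAG_04586 and CNAG_04585. This sequence provides homology for targeted integration into the C. neoformans genome by homologous recombination. It is also not annotated and presumably lies in the unlabelled stretches of the 5,870 nt sequence. A linker carrying rare-cutting BaeI, AscI and PacI sites allows the plasmid to be linearized before biolistic transformation. A short hit to a mouse PGK poly(A) signal is probably a spurious match.
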