Features (pLannotate 1.2.2; 15 found; start..end, strand, type, name):
    691..707     +  polyA_signal   PGK poly(A) signal (fragment): mouse phosphoglycerate kinase 1 polyadenylation signal
    750..767     -  rep_origin     f1 ori (fragment): f1 bacteriophage origin of replication; arrow indicates direction of (+) strand synthesis
    794..898     +  promoter       AmpR promoter: bla
    899..1759    +  CDS            AmpR: β-lactamase; bla; confers resistance to ampicillin, carbenicillin, and related antibiotics
   1930..2518    +  rep_origin     ori: high-copy-number ColE1/pMB1/pBR322/pUC origin of replication
   2701..2793    +  CDS            lacI (fragment): lac repressor; lacI; The lac repressor binds to the lac operator to inhibit transcription in E. coli. This inhibition can be relieved by adding lactose or isopropyl-β-D-thiogalactopyranoside (IPTG).
   2806..2827    +  protein_bind   CAP binding site: CAP binding activates transcription in the presence of cAMP. E. coli catabolite activator protein
   2842..2872    +  promoter       lac promoter: promoter for the E. coli lac operon
   2880..2896    +  protein_bind   lac operator: The lac repressor binds to the lac operator to inhibit transcription in E. coli. This inhibition can be relieved by adding lactose or isopropyl-β-D-thiogalactopyranoside (IPTG). lac repressor encoded by lacI
   2941..2959    +  promoter       T3 promoter: promoter for bacteriophage T3 RNA polymerase
   2972..3079    +  misc_feature   MCS: pBluescript multiple cloning site
   3088..3106    -  promoter       T7 promoter: promoter for bacteriophage T7 RNA polymerase
   3114..3269    +  CDS            lacZα (fragment): LacZα fragment of β-galactosidase; lacZ fragment
   3273..3404    -  rep_origin     M13 ori (fragment): M13 bacteriophage origin of replication; arrow indicates direction of (+) strand synthesis
   4267..4815    +  CDS            sta: STA_STRLA - Experimental evidence at protein level: Swiss-Prot protein existence level 1. Involved in resistance to streptothricin, a broad-spectrum antibiotic produced by streptomycetes. Detoxifies streptothricin via acetylation of the beta amino group of the first beta-lysyl moiety of streptothricin. From Streptomyces lavendulae.
>Addgene plasmid #128370 | pPEE30 | addgene full sequence | sequence record 254051 | Addgene NGS Result
CCTTACGCGAATTGGAGGGGTCGAGCCACATACAGGAAACAGGAGAGTGTAAACTTTTGGGTTGGCACGC
TGCTCGGTAATCGGGTTCGGGAGAGGATCGGATTCGGGAGAGATTCCAATTTGTAACACTACGAGTACCG
CGCGATGACCGACAATATCTGAGCGCAAATTGCAAACCTTACGGCTTGTTTTCAATCTTCAAACACCTCC
CAGGCCCTAGATTCCACGTTCCACGTACGCACTCACGCACATTCCAGTGTTTACGATGCGACATACGCGT
GAGTGTTTGGAATTCCGGAAGAATATCGTTGCAAACCTCTCACCACAAATGCTGCAAACGCAGCTGGCAG
TTACTTAAGGGATCAGTGGTGAGTGGCAAATAAGCAAGGAAAAATCGGCATGAACTTCCGAATCTTTTGA
TTCTTGCACTCATCCTTCATCCTTCATTCGTCGCTTGTCCTCTATGAGCTTTGCGTTTCATCAGCTCTTC
GGCGGGGCTGCTCTCAAACCTTGTACGAATGCCCCACAACCATCAGCTGCCTGATAATGGTTATGTAAGA
ACGCGGGAGGTTTCAAGGCGGCGGCGGCGTTGGGCTGAAAAAAAAGAAAAAAAAAAGAAGAAAAGAAAAG
AAAAAACAGCCTCCAATTAACGTTCTTTCAAAAAGACTTGTAGCCCTGCCTTCTTATTGTTCATTGTTTT
TCTCTTGTTGCCTTGTAACCTCACTTTGGCGATTATGTATCGAATACATCGCCGCTACAGGGCGCGTCAG
GTGGCACTTTTCGGGGAAATGTGCGCGGAACCCCTATTTGTTTATTTTTCTAAATACATTCAAATATGTA
TCCGCTCATGAGACAATAACCCTGATAAATGCTTCAATAATATTGAAAAAGGAAGAGTATGAGTATTCAA
CATTTCCGTGTCGCCCTTATTCCCTTTTTTGCGGCATTTTGCCTTCCTGTTTTTGCTCACCCAGAAACGC
TGGTGAAAGTAAAAGATGCTGAAGATCAGTTGGGTGCACGAGTGGGTTACATCGAACTGGATCTCAACAG
CGGTAAGATCCTTGAGAGTTTTCGCCCCGAAGAACGTTTTCCAATGATGAGCACTTTTAAAGTTCTGCTA
TGTGGCGCGGTATTATCCCGTATTGACGCCGGGCAAGAGCAACTCGGTCGCCGCATACACTATTCTCAGA
ATGACTTGGTTGAGTACTCACCAGTCACAGAAAAGCATCTTACGGATGGCATGACAGTAAGAGAATTATG
CAGTGCTGCCATAACCATGAGTGATAACACTGCGGCCAACTTACTTCTGACAACGATCGGAGGACCGAAG
GAGCTAACCGCTTTTTTGCACAACATGGGGGATCATGTAACTCGCCTTGATCGTTGGGAACCGGAGCTGA
ATGAAGCCATACCAAACGACGAGCGTGACACCACGATGCCTGTAGCAATGGCAACAACGTTGCGCAAACT
ATTAACTGGCGAACTACTTACTCTAGCTTCCCGGCAACAATTAATAGACTGGATGGAGGCGGATAAAGTT
GCAGGACCACTTCTGCGCTCGGCCCTTCCGGCTGGCTGGTTTATTGCTGATAAATCTGGAGCCGGTGAGC
GTGGGTCTCGCGGTATCATTGCAGCACTGGGGCCAGATGGTAAGCCCTCCCGTATCGTAGTTATCTACAC
GACGGGGAGTCAGGCAACTATGGATGAACGAAATAGACAGATCGCTGAGATAGGTGCCTCACTGATTAAG
CATTGGTAACTGTCAGACCAAGTTTACTCATATATACTTTAGATTGATTTAAAACTTCATTTTTAATTTA
AAAGGATCTAGGTGAAGATCCTTTTTGATAATCTCATGACCAAAATCCCTTAACGTGAGTTTTCGTTCCA
CTGAGCGTCAGACCCCGTAGAAAAGATCAAAGGATCTTCTTGAGATCCTTTTTTTCTGCGCGTAATCTGC
TGCTTGCAAACAAAAAAACCACCGCTACCAGCGGTGGTTTGTTTGCCGGATCAAGAGCTACCAACTCTTT
TTCCGAAGGTAACTGGCTTCAGCAGAGCGCAGATACCAAATACTGTTCTTCTAGTGTAGCCGTAGTTAGG
CCACCACTTCAAGAACTCTGTAGCACCGCCTACATACCTCGCTCTGCTAATCCTGTTACCAGTGGCTGCT
GCCAGTGGCGATAAGTCGTGTCTTACCGGGTTGGACTCAAGACGATAGTTACCGGATAAGGCGCAGCGGT
CGGGCTGAACGGGGGGTTCGTGCACACAGCCCAGCTTGGAGCGAACGACCTACACCGAACTGAGATACCT
ACAGCGTGAGCTATGAGAAAGCGCCACGCTTCCCGAAGGGAGAAAGGCGGACAGGTATCCGGTAAGCGGC
AGGGTCGGAACAGGAGAGCGCACGAGGGAGCTTCCAGGGGGAAACGCCTGGTATCTTTATAGTCCTGTCG
GGTTTCGCCACCTCTGACTTGAGCGTCGATTTTTGTGATGCTCGTCAGGGGGGCGGAGCCTATGGAAAAA
CGCCAGCAACGCGGCCTTTTTACGGTTCCTGGCCTTTTGCTGGCCTTTTGCTCACATGTTCTTTCCTGCG
TTATCCCCTGATTCTGTGGATAACCGTATTACCGCCTTTGAGTGAGCTGATACCGCTCGCCGCAGCCGAA
CGACCGAGCGCAGCGAGTCAGTGAGCGAGGAAGCGGAAGAGCGCCCAATACGCAAACCGCCTCTCCCCGC
GCGTTGGCCGATTCATTAATGCAGCTGGCACGACAGGTTTCCCGACTGGAAAGCGGGCAGTGAGCGCAAC
GCAATTAATGTGAGTTAGCTCACTCATTAGGCACCCCAGGCTTTACACTTTATGCTTCCGGCTCGTATGT
TGTGTGGAATTGTGAGCGGATAACAATTTCACACAGGAAACAGCTATGACCATGATTACGCCAAGCGCGC
AATTAACCCTCACTAAAGGGAACAAAAGCTGGAGCTCCACCGCGGTGGCGGCCGCTCTAGAACTAGTGGA
TCCCCCGGGCTGCAGGAATTCGATATCAAGCTTATCGATACCGTCGACCTCGAGGGGGGGCCCGGTACCC
AATTCGCCCTATAGTGAGTCGTATTACGCGCGCTCACTGGCCGTCGTTTTACAACGTCGTGACTGGGAAA
ACCCTGGCGTTACCCAACTTAATCGCCTTGCAGCACATCCCCCTTTCGCCAGCTGGCGTAATAGCGAAGA
GGCCCGCACCGATCGCCCTTCCCAACAGTTGCGCAGCCTGAATGGCGAATGGAAATTGTAAGCGTTAATA
TTTTGTTAAAATTCGCGTTAAATTTTTGTTAAATCAGCTCATTTTTTTAACCAATAGGCCGAAATCGGCA
AAATCCCTTATAAATCAAAAGAATAGACCGAGATAGGGTTGAGTCCATGGCTGCGAGGATGTGAGCTGGA
GAGCGGCGCACGGGAAGGGGAGGACTCACATAAGCATGCAGGATTCGAGTGGCATGGTGTGCACTGAGTG
TATGGTTGTCGGAGGAGAGGATGATGGTAACAACAATAGCAGCAACGTCACTCGACGCGCGTCCGGTGTG
CCACACGGGGTAACGCCGAGTCGCCGTCAGGGTCGCCGAGACCACTCTCACAGCGTCACCGTTGGCACCA
GCTCAGCTTACAGCTTCTATCCTCCGCCAGCATCCACATACATCCCCTATACCGCATCCCCCACCCACTG
CCCAAGGTGAGTCATCTTCCCGCCCCCTTCCCTTGCCCGCCACTCAGTCCTCCATCCTCCACTAATCCAC
CTTATCGCACCCACCGCCTATCGCACATCCGAGCACAATGCTGGGCCTGCCAGGGGCTGCTAGATGGTGC
TCTCCCCACGCTGATCTGCATGCCGGCCATTGGATCATGGGTGCTAGGTGCTGGGTGCTGGATGTTGGAT
GCTGGATGCTGGGTGCACGCTTGGTCATTTCCTTCCAGGATTGACGGTCGCCGAGAGGACGACGTGGCGT
TCGACAACGAGGGCCGATAGCACCGCATCGCCTCGACCTGCATCCATCTCGCCTTGTCCTTTTGGTGCAA
CAATCCATCCGTGCTGGTGCCACACGCATAGCTGGAAGAGATGGATGTGCGTTGAACAGAGCTGCCGTCA
GGACTTTTTGGTGCACGGACCCTATTGTCCTCCCCAATCTTCACCGCGTCTCCTAATATGCAGCCTCTTT
GCTAATTGTCTTTTTCCATTAGTAAACTCGCCCAACATGTCTATGGCTGCCGCCACTCTTGACGACACTG
CTTACCGATACCGTACCTCCGTCCCTGGCGACGCCGAGGCCATCGAGGCCCTTGACGGCTCCTTCACCAC
CGACACCGTCTTCCGTGTCACCGCCACCGGCGACGGCTTCACCCTTCGAGAGGTTCCTGTTGACCCTCCC
CTTACCAAGGTTTTCCCCGACGACGAGTCTGACGACGAGTCTGACGACGGCGAGGACGGCGACCCTGACT
CCCGAACTTTCGTCGCTTACGGCGACGACGGCGACCTTGCTGGCTTCGTTGTCGTCTCTTACTCCGGCTG
GAACCGTCGACTTACCGTCGAGGACATCGAGGTCGCCCCTGAGCACCGAGGCCACGGCGTCGGCCGTGCT
TTGATGGGCCTCGCTACTGAGTTCGCCCGTGAGCGAGGCGCCGGCCACCTCTGGCTTGAGGTCACCAACG
TTAACGCCCCTGCTATCCACGCTTACCGACGAATGGGCTTCACCCTCTGCGGCCTTGACACCGCCCTTTA
CGACGGCACCGCCTCTGACGGCGAGCAGGCTCTCTACATGTCCATGCCCTGCCCCTAAGAATTCGTGAAG
GCGGTAAGGGGTTAATTTTCCTTAGAGGGTGTATATATACATATTAGAGAAGTGATACAATTTTAGCACA
CTGCGAATTCGAGACAGACATCGTGTCAATCATCTTTTTTGACATTATATGCCCATTAATCTATCTACAG
ACAACAATACCATCCTTCCCACCCTCAGCAACGCCGTTGAATCCTCAGGATCTTCATGGCTCCTTGTCTC
TGAAACCAGGAAGCTAGTTTCTACATCTCTTCCGTGTTAATACAGATAAACCTAACATGGGAAAGCCCTT
CAAGAGGTAATGCCAGGCAGTGGTTCAGCGTTATTTGTTATCTTGACGCCGGCACTGCAGCTCTTTTTTC
AACTGACGAGCAATAACGGCAACTGATGACAGACGACGGACTGACCAACAAAGACCAACGGCAGAAGATG
ATGCAAAAAGCGAGAACATCCATCAGCGCATTGATGTTGTTCTTGCCAATGCTGAGTTTCATGACCTATT
TTGGCTTTCCAAGGACGTATAAGTCCAATCGTGGCTTGCAACGAAGACCAAGTTGATCGACGCTTTTAAT
CTGCGAACACACCTTTCCAATTCGATCTATCCTCCTTCAATCGATCACGCAACGTAAACCAGCCTGGTAT
TCCACAATGGCTTAGTCGAATTCACTATCTTGTCTGCAATGGTGTTCCTTTCTACGCTAAACTTTAATTC
CCATTATCTCCCTAGTTATCCAACCTTATTACAACAATGGAACCTCCCAGTGGACATACGGTACAGGCAT
GGTGGTTTCATAAATAAGAGTCTGCAACCTTCTGCCAGCATAGTCGCCCATTATTCGTTATGCTGAGCTT
GAGTAAGACAGATATTCCCAATATCATGTTCCATTATTAGTTTCTTGTGAGTTATGTGCTGGCTTATCCA
CATGGATTTGTTTGAGGCTTGCCAGACAAACCCTTCGTTTTTTCTTCATCTTTCATTTTTCTTCGGCCAT
CAGCAGCTTGACACACCCATGGGGACCGAGCTTTAATTAACACAAGTATCGTGGCGCGCC
